>Addgene plasmid #186390 | pDEST-Spe4-RfA-mEos4b-stop | addgene full sequence | sequence record 373835 | Addgene Partial NGS Result
GCACTTTTCGGGGAAATGTGCGCGGAACCCCTATTTGTTTATTTTTCTAAATACATTCAAATATGTATCC
GCTCATGAGACAATAACCCTGATAAATGCTTCAATAATATTGAAAAAGGAAGAGTATGAGTATTCAACAT
TTCCGTGTCGCCCTTATTCCCTTTTTTGCGGCATTTTGCCTTCCTGTTTTTGCTCACCCAGAAACGCTGG
TGAAAGTAAAAGATGCTGAAGATCAGTTGGGTGCACGAGTGGGTTACATCGAACTGGATCTCAACAGCGG
TAAGATCCTTGAGAGTTTTCGCCCCGAAGAACGTTTTCCAATGATGAGCACTTTTAAAGTTCTGCTATGT
GGCGCGGTATTATCCCGTATTGACGCCGGGCAAGAGCAACTCGGTCGCCGCATACACTATTCTCAGAATG
ACTTGGTTGAGTACTCACCAGTCACAGAAAAGCATCTTACGGATGGCATGACAGTAAGAGAATTATGCAG
TGCTGCCATAACCATGAGTGATAACACTGCGGCCAACTTACTTCTGACAACGATCGGAGGACCGAAGGAG
CTAACCGCTTTTTTGCACAACATGGGGGATCATGTAACTCGCCTTGATCGTTGGGAACCGGAGCTGAATG
AAGCCATACCAAACGACGAGCGTGACACCACGATGCCTGTAGCAATGGCAACAACGTTGCGCAAACTATT
AACTGGCGAACTACTTACTCTAGCTTCCCGGCAACAATTAATAGACTGGATGGAGGCGGATAAAGTTGCA
GGACCACTTCTGCGCTCGGCCCTTCCGGCTGGCTGGTTTATTGCTGATAAATCTGGAGCCGGTGAGCGTG
GATCTCGCGGTATCATTGCAGCACTGGGGCCAGATGGTAAGCCCTCCCGTATCGTAGTTATCTACACGAC
GGGGAGTCAGGCAACTATGGATGAACGAAATAGACAGATCGCTGAGATAGGTGCCTCACTGATTAAGCAT
TGGTAACTGTCAGACCAAGTTTACTCATATATACTTTAGATTGATTTAAAACTTCATTTTTAATTTAAAA
GGATCTAGGTGAAGATCCTTTTTGATAATCTCATGACCAAAATCCCTTAACGTGAGTTTTCGTTCCACTG
AGCGTCAGACCCCGTAGAAAAGATCAAAGGATCTTCTTGAGATCCTTTTTTTCTGCGCGTAATCTGCTGC
TTGCAAACAAAAAAACCACCGCTACCAGCGGTGGTTTGTTTGCCGGATCAAGAGCTACCAACTCTTTTTC
CGAAGGTAACTGGCTTCAGCAGAGCGCAGATACCAAATACTGTTCTTCTAGTGTAGCCGTAGTTAGGCCA
CCACTTCAAGAACTCTGTAGCACCGCCTACATACCTCGCTCTGCTAATCCTGTTACCAGTGGCTGCTGCC
AGTGGCGATAAGTCGTGTCTTACCGGGTTGGACTCAAGACGATAGTTACCGGATAAGGCGCAGCGGTCGG
GCTGAACGGGGGGTTCGTGCACACAGCCCAGCTTGGAGCGAACGACCTACACCGAACTGAGATACCTACA
GCGTGAGCTATGAGAAAGCGCCACGCTTCCCGAAGGGAGAAAGGCGGACAGGTATCCGGTAAGCGGCAGG
GTCGGAACAGGAGAGCGCACGAGGGAGCTTCCAGGGGGAAACGCCTGGTATCTTTATAGTCCTGTCGGGT
TTCGCCACCTCTGACTTGAGCGTCGATTTTTGTGATGCTCGTCAGGGGGGCGGAGCCTATGGAAAAACGC
CAGCAACGCGGCCTTTTTACGGTTCCTGGCCTTTTGCTGGCCTTTTGCTCACATGTTCTTTCCTGCGTTA
TCCCCTGATTCTGTGGATAACCGTATTACCGCCTTTGAGTGAGCTGATACCGCTCGCCGCAGCCGAACGA
CCGAGCGCAGCGAGTCAGTGAGCGAGGAAGCGGAAGAGCGCCCAATACGCAAACCGCCTCTCCCCGCGCG
TTGGCCGATTCATTAATGCAGCTGGCACGACAGGTTTCCCGACTGGAAAGCGGGCAGTGAGCGCAACGCA
ATTAATGTGAGTTAGCTCACTCATTAGGCACCCCAGGCTTTACACTTTATGCTTCCGGCTCGTATGTTGT
GTGGAATTGTGAGCGGATAACAATTTCACACAGGAAACAGCTATGACCATGATTACGCCAAGCTCGAAAT
TAACCCTCACTAAAGGGAACAAAAGCTGGAGCTAAGCTTGCTTGTTCTTTTTGCAGAAGCTCAGAATAAA
CGCTCAACTTTGGCAGATCTGACGTCAGGCCTTACGTAATCACAAGTTTGTACAAAAAAGCTGAACGAGA
AACGTAAAATGATATAAATATCAATATATTAAATTAGATTTTGCATAAAAAACAGACTACATAATACTGT
AAAACACAACATATCCAGTCACTATGGCGGCCGCATTAGGCACCCCAGGCTTTACACTTTATGCTTCCGG
CTCGTATAATGTGTGGATTTTGAGTTAGGATCCGGCGAGATTTTCAGGAGCTAAGGAAGCTAAAATGGAG
AAAAAAATCACTGGATATACCACCGTTGATATATCCCAATGGCATCGTAAAGAACATTTTGAGGCATTTC
AGTCAGTTGCTCAATGTACCTATAACCAGACCGTTCAGCTGGATATTACGGCCTTTTTAAAGACCGTAAA
GAAAAATAAGCACAAGTTTTATCCGGCCTTTATTCACATTCTTGCCCGCCTGATGAATGCTCATCCGGAA
TTCCGTATGGCAATGAAAGACGGTGAGCTGGTGATATGGGATAGTGTTCACCCTTGTTACACCGTTTTCC
ATGAGCAAACTGAAACGTTTTCATCGCTCTGGAGTGAATACCACGACGATTTCCGGCAGTTTCTACACAT
ATATTCGCAAGATGTGGCGTGTTACGGTGAAAACCTGGCCTATTTCCCTAAAGGGTTTATTGAGAATATG
TTTTTCGTCTCAGCCAATCCCTGGGTGAGTTTCACCAGTTTTGATTTAAACGTGGCCAATATGGACAACT
TCTTCGCCCCCGTTTTCACCATGGGCAAATATTATACGCAAGGCGACAAGGTGCTGATGCCGCTGGCGAT
TCAGGTTCATCATGCCGTCTGTGATGGCTTCCATGTCGGCAGAATGCTTAATGAATTACAACAGTACTGC
GATGAGTGGCAGGGCGGGGCGTAAACGCGTGGATCCGGCTTACTAAAAGCCAGATAACAGTATGCGTATT
TGCGCGCTGATTTTTGCGGTATAAGAATATATACTGATATGTATACCCGAAGTATGTCAAAAAGAGGTGT
GCTATGAAGCAGCGTATTACAGTGACAGTTGACAGCGACAGCTATCAGTTGCTCAAGGCATATATGATGT
CAATATCTCCGGTCTGGTAAGCACAACCATGCAGAATGAAGCCCGTCGTCTGCGTGCCGAACGCTGGAAA
GCGGAAAATCAGGAAGGGATGGCTGAGGTCGCCCGGTTTATTGAAATGAACGGCTCTTTTGCTGACGAGA
ACAGGGACTGGTGAAATGCAGTTTAAGGTTTACACCTATAAAAGAGAGAGCCGTTATCGTCTGTTTGTGG
ATGTACAGAGTGATATTATTGACACGCCCGGGCGACGGATGGTGATCCCCCTGGCCAGTGCACGTCTGCT
GTCAGATAAAGTCTCCCGTGAACTTTACCCGGTGGTGCATATCGGGGATGAAAGCTGGCGCATGATGACC
ACCGATATGGCCAGTGTGCCGGTCTCCGTTATCGGGGAAGAAGTGGCTGATCTCAGCCACCGCGAAAATG
ACATCAAAAACGCCATTAACCTGATGTTCTGGGGAATATAAATGTCAGGCTCCCTTATACACAGCCAGTC
TGCAGGTCGACCATAGTGACTGGATATGTTGTGTTTTACAGTATTATGTAGTCTGTTTTTTATGCAAAAT
CTAATTTAATATATTGATATTTATATCATTTTACGTTTCTCGTTCAGCTTTCTTGTACAAAGTGGTGATA
AACTTAGATATGGTGAGTGCGATTAAGCCAGACATGAGGATCAAACTCCGTATGGAAGGCAACGTAAACG
GGCACCACTTTGTGATCGACGGAGATGGTACAGGCAAGCCTTATGAGGGAAAACAGACCATGGATCTTGA
AGTCAAAGAGGGCGGACCTCTGCCTTTTGCCTTTGATATCCTGACCACTGCATTCCATTACGGCAACAGG
GTATTCGTGAAATATCCAGACAACATACAAGACTATTTTAAGCAGTCGTTTCCTAAGGGGTATTCGTGGG
AACGAAGCTTGACTTTCGAAGACGGGGGCATTTGCAATGCCAGAAACGACATAACAATGGAAGGGGACAC
TTTCTATAATAAAGTTCGATTTTATGGTACCAACTTTCCCGCCAATGGTCCAGTTATGCAGAAGAAGACG
CTGAAATGGGAGCCCTCCACTGAGAAAATGTATGTGCGTGATGGAGTGCTGACGGGTGATATTGAGATGG
CTTTGTTGCTTGAAGGAAATGCCCATTACCGATGTGACTTCAGAACTACTTACAAAGCTAAGGAGAAGGG
TGTCAAGTTACCAGGCGCCCACTTTGTGGACCACGCCATTGAGATTTTAAGCCATGACAAAGATTACAAC
AAGGTTAAGCTGTATGAGCATGCTGTTGCTCATTCTGGATTGCCTGACAATGCCAGACGATAACCTAGGA
ACCAGCCTCAAGAACACCCGAATGGAGTCTCTAAGCTACATAATACCAACTTACACTTTACAAAATGTTG
TCCCCCAAAATGTAGCCATTCGTATCTGCTCCTAAWAAAAARAAARTTTCTTCACATTCTAAAAAAAAAA
AAAAAAAAAAAAAAAAAAAAAAAMMCCCCCCCCCCCCCCCCTGCAGGGCCAAGTCGGCCGGCGCGCCATT
CGCCCTATAGTGAGTCGTATTACAATTCACTGGCCGTCGTTTTACAACGTCGTGACTGGGAAAACCCTGG
CGTTACCCAACTTAATCGCCTTGCAGCACATCCCCCTTTCGCCAGCTGGCGTAATAGCGAAGAGGCCCGC
ACCGATCGCCCTTCCCAACAGTTGCGCAGCCTGAATGGCGAATGGAAATTGTAAGCGTTAATATTTTGTT
AAAATTCGCGTTAAATTTTTGTTAAATCAGCTCATTTTTTAACCAATAGGCCGAAATCGGCAAAATCCCT
TATAAATCAAAAGAATAGACCGAGATAGGGT
[37 nt withheld, positions 5212-5248]
AAAGAACGTGGACTCCAACGTCAAAGG
[49 nt withheld, positions 5276-5324]
T
[91 nt withheld, positions 5326-5416]
G
[124 nt withheld, positions 5418-5541]
CAGGTG
Features (pLannotate 1.2.2; 21 found; start..end, strand, type, name):
     21..125     +  promoter       AmpR promoter: bla
    126..986     +  CDS            AmpR: β-lactamase; bla; confers resistance to ampicillin, carbenicillin, and related antibiotics
   1157..1745    +  rep_origin     ori: high-copy-number ColE1/pMB1/pBR322/pUC origin of replication
   1928..2020    +  CDS            lacI (fragment): lac repressor; lacI; The lac repressor binds to the lac operator to inhibit transcription in E. coli. This inhibition can be relieved by adding lactose or isopropyl-β-D-thiogalactopyranoside (IPTG).
   2033..2054    +  protein_bind   CAP binding site: CAP binding activates transcription in the presence of cAMP. E. coli catabolite activator protein
   2069..2099    +  promoter       lac promoter: promoter for the E. coli lac operon
   2107..2123    +  protein_bind   lac operator: The lac repressor binds to the lac operator to inhibit transcription in E. coli. This inhibition can be relieved by adding lactose or isopropyl-β-D-thiogalactopyranoside (IPTG). lac repressor encoded by lacI
   2168..2186    +  promoter       T3 promoter: promoter for bacteriophage T3 RNA polymerase
   2211..2253    +  5'UTR          Xenopus globin 5'-UTR: translational enhancer from the 5'-UTR of the major beta-globin gene of Xenopus laevis
   2282..2406    +  protein_bind   attR1: mutant version of attR; recombination site for the Gateway® LR reaction LR Clonase™
   2431..2461    +  promoter       lac UV5 promoter: E. coli lac promoter with an "up" mutation
   2486..2514    +  promoter       cat promoter (fragment): promoter of the E. coli cat gene encoding chloramphenicol acetyltransferase
   2515..3174    +  CDS            CmR: chloramphenicol acetyltransferase; cat; confers resistance to chloramphenicol
   3353..3511    +  CDS            ccdA (fragment): CCDA_ECO57 - Also known as H, letA. Experimental evidence at protein level: Swiss-Prot protein existence level 1. Antitoxin component of a type II toxin-antitoxin (TA) system which inhibits the post-segregational killing (PSK) of plasmid-free cells, also referred to as a plasmid addiction system. Binds to and blocks the activity of CcdB; will also remove bound CcdB protein from the CcdB-GyrA complex by forming a CcdA-CcdB complex, a process termed rejuvenation. Functions as a transcriptional corepressor for the ccdAB operon, repression also requires CcdB (By similarity). From Escherichia coli
   3516..3818    +  CDS            ccdB: CCDB_ECOLI - Also known as G, letB, letD. Experimental evidence at protein level: Swiss-Prot protein existence level 1. Toxic component of a type II toxin-antitoxin (TA) system, functioning in plasmid maintainence. Responsible for the post- segregational killing (PSK) of plasmid-free cells, also referred to as a plasmid addiction system. Half-life of over 2 hours. Cell killing by CcdB is accompanied by filamentation, defects in chromosome and plasmid segregation, defects in cell division, formation of anucleate cells, decreased DNA synthesis and plasmid loss. Interferes with the activity of DN
   3862..3986    -  protein_bind   attR2: mutant version of attR; recombination site for the Gateway® LR reaction LR Clonase™
   4000..4683    +  CDS            mEos4b: fixation-resistant truly monomeric green-to-red photoswitchable fluorescent protein (Paez-Segala et al., 2015) derived from mEos2
   4690..4815    +  3'UTR          Xenopus globin 3'-UTR: 3'-UTR of the major beta-globin gene of Xenopus laevis
   4904..4922    -  promoter       T7 promoter: promoter for bacteriophage T7 RNA polymerase
   4925..5082    +  CDS            lacZα (fragment): LacZα fragment of β-galactosidase; lacZ fragment
   5113..5541    -  rep_origin     f1 ori (sequence partly withheld): f1 bacteriophage origin of replication; arrow indicates direction of (+) strand synthesis
