[The description below was written by a language model from this plasmid's Addgene catalogue record and pLannotate feature annotations shown in this document.]
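Description:
pDEST-Spe4-RfA-mEos4b-stop is an empty Gateway destination vector of about 5.5 kb, built to produce synthetic mRNA encoding a protein of interest fused at its C-terminus to the fluorescent protein mEos4b. It was made from pDEST-Spe4-RfA by inserting the mEos4b tag between EcoRV and AvrII sites. The plasmid replicates at high copy from a ColE1/pUC-type origin, also carries an f1 phage origin, and confers ampicillin resistance through bla. Remnants of a lac promoter/operator and lacZα region flank the cassette, as is typical of a pBluescript-like cloning backbone.

The functional unit reads in one direction: a T3 RNA polymerase promoter, the Xenopus β-globin 5'-UTR, the Gateway reading-frame cassette, the mEos4b coding sequence ending with a stop codon, and the Xenopus β-globin 3'-UTR. The cassette lies between attR1 and attR2 and contains a chloramphenicol resistance gene and the ccdB toxin gene. The empty vector must therefore be maintained in a ccdB-tolerant strain under both antibiotics. An LR reaction with an entry clone swaps the cassette for the open reading frame, and loss of ccdB counter-selects unrecombined plasmid in ordinary strains. To read through into the tag, the entry clone's open reading frame would need to lack its own stop codon. A T7 promoter sits downstream in the antisense orientation.

In vitro transcription from the T3 promoter yields an mRNA whose globin UTRs support translation after microinjection. The depositor designed it for overexpression in ascidian eggs and embryos, and suggests it is likely useful in zebrafish, Xenopus, sea urchin and cnidarians as well. mEos4b is a monomeric, fixation-resistant, green-to-red photoconvertible protein, which suits the fusions to localisation and tracking work.
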