Addgene plasmid #186390: pDEST-Spe4-RfA-mEos4b-stop
Purpose: (Empty Backbone) Destination vector for the expression of a fluorescent fusion of a protein of interest with C-ter mEos4b into embryos, by mRNA microinjection
Depositing lab: Patrick Lemaire. Depositing organization: CNRS UMR 5237, Centre de Recherche en Biologie cellulaire de Montpellier.
Backbone
  Vector backbone: pDEST-Spe4-RfA
  Backbone size (bp): 5547
  Vector type: Gateway destination vector
  Selectable markers: ccdB gene
Growth in bacteria
  Bacterial resistance: Chloramphenicol and Ampicillin, 25 & 100 μg/mL
  Growth temperature: 37°C
  Growth strain: ccdB Survival
  Copy number: High Copy
Gene/Insert
  Gene/Insert name: None
Terms and licenses: Academic/Nonprofit Terms; Industry Terms: Not Available to Industry
Depositor comments: Gateway destination vector for mRNA production to overexpress a protein of interest following microinjection into ascidian eggs. Likely to be useful for zebrafish, Xenopus, urchin and cnidarian (Clytia, Nematostella...) overexpression studies as well. Backbone was modified by insertion of C terminal mEos4b tag at EcoR V/Avr II restriction site
How to cite: pDEST-Spe4-RfA-mEos4b-stop was a gift from Patrick Lemaire (Addgene plasmid # 186390 ; http://n2t.net/addgene:186390 ; RRID:Addgene_186390)
